>Addgene plasmid #89735 | pcDNA3-FLAG-mTET2 | addgene full sequence | sequence record 177687 | Addgene NGS Result
ATTTTGCCGATTTCGGCCTATTGGTTAAAAAATGAGCTGATTTAACAAAAATTTAACGCGAATTAATTCT
GTGGAATGTGTGTCAGTTAGGGTGTGGAAAGTCCCCAGGCTCCCCAGCAGGCAGAAGTATGCAAAGCATG
CATCTCAATTAGTCAGCAACCAGGTGTGGAAAGTCCCCAGGCTCCCCAGCAGGCAGAAGTATGCAAAGCA
TGCATCTCAATTAGTCAGCAACCATAGTCCCGCCCCTAACTCCGCCCATCCCGCCCCTAACTCCGCCCAG
TTCCGCCCATTCTCCGCCCCATGGCTGACTAATTTTTTTTATTTATGCAGAGGCCGAGGCCGCCTCTGCC
TCTGAGCTATTCCAGAAGTAGTGAGGAGGCTTTTTTGGAGGCCTAGGCTTTTGCAAAAAGCTCCCGGGAG
CTTGTATATCCATTTTCGGATCTGATCAAGAGACAGGATGAGGATCGTTTCGCATGATTGAACAAGATGG
ATTGCACGCAGGTTCTCCGGCCGCTTGGGTGGAGAGGCTATTCGGCTATGACTGGGCACAACAGACAATC
GGCTGCTCTGATGCCGCCGTGTTCCGGCTGTCAGCGCAGGGGCGCCCGGTTCTTTTTGTCAAGACCGACC
TGTCCGGTGCCCTGAATGAACTGCAGGACGAGGCAGCGCGGCTATCGTGGCTGGCCACGACGGGCGTTCC
TTGCGCAGCTGTGCTCGACGTTGTCACTGAAGCGGGAAGGGACTGGCTGCTATTGGGCGAAGTGCCGGGG
CAGGATCTCCTGTCATCTCACCTTGCTCCTGCCGAGAAAGTATCCATCATGGCTGATGCAATGCGGCGGC
TGCATACGCTTGATCCGGCTACCTGCCCATTCGACCACCAAGCGAAACATCGCATCGAGCGAGCACGTAC
TCGGATGGAAGCCGGTCTTGTCGATCAGGATGATCTGGACGAAGAGCATCAGGGGCTCGCGCCAGCCGAA
CTGTTCGCCAGGCTCAAGGCGCGCATGCCCGACGGCGAGGATCTCGTCGTGACCCATGGCGATGCCTGCT
TGCCGAATATCATGGTGGAAAATGGCCGCTTTTCTGGATTCATCGACTGTGGCCGGCTGGGTGTGGCGGA
CCGCTATCAGGACATAGCGTTGGCTACCCGTGATATTGCTGAAGAGCTTGGCGGCGAATGGGCTGACCGC
TTCCTCGTGCTTTACGGTATCGCCGCTCCCGATTCGCAGCGCATCGCCTTCTATCGCCTTCTTGACGAGT
TCTTCTGAGCGGGACTCTGGGGTTCGAAATGACCGACCAAGCGACGCCCAACCTGCCATCACGAGATTTC
GATTCCACCGCCGCCTTCTATGAAAGGTTGGGCTTCGGAATCGTTTTCCGGGACGCCGGCTGGATGATCC
TCCAGCGCGGGGATCTCATGCTGGAGTTCTTCGCCCACCCCAACTTGTTTATTGCAGCTTATAATGGTTA
CAAATAAAGCAATAGCATCACAAATTTCACAAATAAAGCATTTTTTTCACTGCATTCTAGTTGTGGTTTG
TCCAAACTCATCAATGTATCTTATCATGTCTGTATACCGTCGACCTCTAGCTAGAGCTTGGCGTAATCAT
GGTCATAGCTGTTTCCTGTGTGAAATTGTTATCCGCTCACAATTCCACACAACATACGAGCCGGAAGCAT
AAAGTGTAAAGCCTGGGGTGCCTAATGAGTGAGCTAACTCACATTAATTGCGTTGCGCTCACTGCCCGCT
TTCCAGTCGGGAAACCTGTCGTGCCAGCTGCATTAATGAATCGGCCAACGCGCGGGGAGAGGCGGTTTGC
GTATTGGGCGCTCTTCCGCTTCCTCGCTCACTGACTCGCTGCGCTCGGTCGTTCGGCTGCGGCGAGCGGT
ATCAGCTCACTCAAAGGCGGTAATACGGTTATCCACAGAATCAGGGGATAACGCAGGAAAGAACATGTGA
GCAAAAGGCCAGCAAAAGGCCAGGAACCGTAAAAAGGCCGCGTTGCTGGCGTTTTTCCATAGGCTCCGCC
CCCCTGACGAGCATCACAAAAATCGACGCTCAAGTCAGAGGTGGCGAAACCCGACAGGACTATAAAGATA
CCAGGCGTTTCCCCCTGGAAGCTCCCTCGTGCGCTCTCCTGTTCCGACCCTGCCGCTTACCGGATACCTG
TCCGCCTTTCTCCCTTCGGGAAGCGTGGCGCTTTCTCATAGCTCACGCTGTAGGTATCTCAGTTCGGTGT
AGGTCGTTCGCTCCAAGCTGGGCTGTGTGCACGAACCCCCCGTTCAGCCCGACCGCTGCGCCTTATCCGG
TAACTATCGTCTTGAGTCCAACCCGGTAAGACACGACTTATCGCCACTGGCAGCAGCCACTGGTAACAGG
ATTAGCAGAGCGAGGTATGTAGGCGGTGCTACAGAGTTCTTGAAGTGGTGGCCTAACTACGGCTACACTA
GAAGAACAGTATTTGGTATCTGCGCTCTGCTGAAGCCAGTTACCTTCGGAAAAAGAGTTGGTAGCTCTTG
ATCCGGCAAACAAACCACCGCTGGTAGCGGTGGTTTTTTTGTTTGCAAGCAGCAGATTACGCGCAGAAAA
AAAGGATCTCAAGAAGATCCTTTGATCTTTTCTACGGGGTCTGACGCTCAGTGGAACGAAAACTCACGTT
AAGGGATTTTGGTCATGAGATTATCAAAAAGGATCTTCACCTAGATCCTTTTAAATTAAAAATGAAGTTT
TAAATCAATCTAAAGTATATATGAGTAAACTTGGTCTGACAGTTACCAATGCTTAATCAGTGAGGCACCT
ATCTCAGCGATCTGTCTATTTCGTTCATCCATAGTTGCCTGACTCCCCGTCGTGTAGATAACTACGATAC
GGGAGGGCTTACCATCTGGCCCCAGTGCTGCAATGATACCGCGAGACCCACGCTCACCGGCTCCAGATTT
ATCAGCAATAAACCAGCCAGCCGGAAGGGCCGAGCGCAGAAGTGGTCCTGCAACTTTATCCGCCTCCATC
CAGTCTATTAATTGTTGCCGGGAAGCTAGAGTAAGTAGTTCGCCAGTTAATAGTTTGCGCAACGTTGTTG
CCATTGCTACAGGCATCGTGGTGTCACGCTCGTCGTTTGGTATGGCTTCATTCAGCTCCGGTTCCCAACG
ATCAAGGCGAGTTACATGATCCCCCATGTTGTGCAAAAAAGCGGTTAGCTCCTTCGGTCCTCCGATCGTT
GTCAGAAGTAAGTTGGCCGCAGTGTTATCACTCATGGTTATGGCAGCACTGCATAATTCTCTTACTGTCA
TGCCATCCGTAAGATGCTTTTCTGTGACTGGTGAGTACTCAACCAAGTCATTCTGAGAATAGTGTATGCG
GCGACCGAGTTGCTCTTGCCCGGCGTCAATACGGGATAATACCGCGCCACATAGCAGAACTTTAAAAGTG
CTCATCATTGGAAAACGTTCTTCGGGGCGAAAACTCTCAAGGATCTTACCGCTGTTGAGATCCAGTTCGA
TGTAACCCACTCGTGCACCCAACTGATCTTCAGCATCTTTTACTTTCACCAGCGTTTCTGGGTGAGCAAA
AACAGGAAGGCAAAATGCCGCAAAAAAGGGAATAAGGGCGACACGGAAATGTTGAATACTCATACTCTTC
CTTTTTCAATATTATTGAAGCATTTATCAGGGTTATTGTCTCATGAGCGGATACATATTTGAATGTATTT
AGAAAAATAAACAAATAGGGGTTCCGCGCACATTTCCCCGAAAAGTGCCACCTGACGTCGACGGATCGGG
AGATCTCCCGATCCCCTATGGTGCACTCTCAGTACAATCTGCTCTGATGCCGCATAGTTAAGCCAGTATC
TGCTCCCTGCTTGTGTGTTGGAGGTCGCTGAGTAGTGCGCGAGCAAAATTTAAGCTACAACAAGGCAAGG
CTTGACCGACAATTGCATGAAGAATCTGCTTAGGGTTAGGCGTTTTGCGCTGCTTCGCGATGTACGGGCC
AGATATACGCGTTGACATTGATTATTGACTAGTTATTAATAGTAATCAATTACGGGGTCATTAGTTCATA
GCCCATATATGGAGTTCCGCGTTACATAACTTACGGTAAATGGCCCGCCTGGCTGACCGCCCAACGACCC
CCGCCCATTGACGTCAATAATGACGTATGTTCCCATAGTAACGCCAATAGGGACTTTCCATTGACGTCAA
TGGGTGGAGTATTTACGGTAAACTGCCCACTTGGCAGTACATCAAGTGTATCATATGCCAAGTACGCCCC
CTATTGACGTCAATGACGGTAAATGGCCCGCCTGGCATTATGCCCAGTACATGACCTTATGGGACTTTCC
TACTTGGCAGTACATCTACGTATTAGTCATCGCTATTACCATGGTGATGCGGTTTTGGCAGTACATCAAT
GGGCGTGGATAGCGGTTTGACTCACGGGGATTTCCAAGTCTCCACCCCATTGACGTCAATGGGAGTTTGT
TTTGGCACCAAAATCAACGGGACTTTCCAAAATGTCGTAACAACTCCGCCCCATTGACGCAAATGGGCGG
TAGGCGTGTACGGTGGGAGGTCTATATAAGCAGAGCTCTCTGGCTAACTAGAGAACCCACTGCTTACTGG
CTTATCGAAATTAATACGACTCACTATAGGGAGACCCAAGCTAGAGTCGATCCTGAGAACTTCAGGGTGA
GTTTGGGGACCCTTGATTGTTCTTTCTTTTTCGCTATTGTAAAATTCATGTTATATGGAGGGGGCAAAGT
TTTCAGGGTGTTGTTTAGAATGGGAAGATGTCCCTTGTATCACCATGGACCCTCATGATAATTTTGTTTC
TTTCACTTTCTACTCTGTTGACAACCATTGTCTCCTCTTATTTTCTTTTCATTTTCTGTAACTTTTTCGT
TAAACTTTAGCTTGCATTTGTAACGAATTTTTAAATTCACTTTTGTTTATTTGTCAGATTGTAAGTACTT
TCTCTAATCACTTTTTTTTCAAGGCAATCAGGGTATATTATATTGTACTTCAGCACAGTTTTAGAGAACA
ATTGTTATAATTAAATGATAAGGTAGAATATTTCTGCATATAAATTCTGGCTGGCGTGGAAATATTCTTA
TTGGTAGAAACAACTACATCCTGGTCATCATCCTGCCTTTCTCTTTATGGTTACAATGATATACACTGTT
TGAGATGAGGATAAAATACTCTGAGTCCAAACCGGGCCCCTCTGCTAACCATGTTCATGCCTTCTTCTTT
TTCCTACAGCTCCTGGGCAACGTGCTGGTTTGTGCTGTCGACCCCAAGCTTATGGACTACAAAGACGATG
ACGACAAGGGATCCACTAGTAACGGCCGCCAGTGTGCTGGAATTCGCCCTTTAGAACAGGACAGAACCAC
CCATGCTGAGGGCACCAGACTGAGTCCATTCCTGATAGCACCACCTTCTCCCATCAGCCATACAGAACCT
CTGGCTGTCAAACTCCAGAATGGAAGCCCGTTAGCAGAGAGACCTCATCCAGAAGTAAATGGAGACACCA
AGTGGCAATCTTCCCAAAGCTGTTATGGAATATCCCACATGAAAGGCAGCCAGAGCAGTCATGAGAGTCC
ACATGAAGACAGAGGGTATTCCAGGTGCTTACAGAATGGAGGGATAAAACGCACAGTCAGTGAACCATCT
CTCTCTGGGCTCCATCCAAACAAGATATTGAAACTAGACCAAAAAGCTAAGGGAGAAAGCAATATCTTCG
AGGAAAGCCAAGAAAGAAACCACGGTAAAAGCAGCCGTCAGCCAAATGTCTCCGGACTAAGTGATAATGG
AGAGCCCGTGACCTCGACCACCCAGGAAAGTTCAGGTGCAGATGCTTTCCCAACACGGAACTACAATGGA
GTTGAAATTCAGGTTCTCAACGAGCAGGAAGGGGAAAAAGGCAGGAGCGTTACATTACTTAAAAACAAGA
TTGTGCTAATGCCTAATGGTGCTACAGTTTCTGCCCATTCTGAGGAGAACACACGTGGTGAACTCCTGGA
AAAAACACAGTGTTATCCAGATTGTGTCTCCATTGCCGTGCAGAGTACCGCATCTCATGTAAACACCCCT
AGCAGTCAGGCTGCTATCGAGTTGTCCCACGAGATCCCTCAACCATCGCTTACCTCAGCGCAGATCAATT
TCTCCCAGACCTCAAGCTTGCAGCTGCCTCCAGAGCCAGCTGCAATGGTGACTAAGGCCTGTGATGCTGA
TAATGCCAGTAAACCAGCTATAGTACCAGGTACCTGTCCTTTTCAGAAAGCAGAACACCAACAAAAGTCA
GCTTTGGACATAGGCCCATCTCGTGCAGAAAACAAAACCATCCAAGGAAGCATGGAGCTATTTGCTGAAG
AATACTATCCTAGTTCCGACCGGAATTTGCAAGCTTCGCATGGCAGCTCTGAACAGTATTCAAAGCAAAA
GGAAACCAATGGTGCTTACTTCAGGCAAAGCTCGAAGTTCCCTAAAGATTCCATCTCTCCCACTACTGTG
ACCCCACCGTCACAATCACTTCTTGCTCCCCGTCTTGTTCTTCAGCCTCCTTTAGAAGGAAAAGGCGCTC
TAAATGATGTAGCTTTGGAAGAACACCATGACTACCCCAACCGAAGCAACCGAACTCTTTTAAGGGAAGG
GAAAATAGACCATCAACCCAAGACATCATCTAGCCAGAGTCTGAATCCATCTGTACATACACCCAACCCC
CCCTTGATGCTTCCAGAACAGCATCAGAATGATTGTGGCTCACCGAGCCCTGAAAAGTCAAGAAAAATGT
CAGAATATCTCATGTATTACCTGCCAAATCATGGCCACAGTGGAGGTTTACAAGAACATAGCCAATACCT
GATGGGGCACAGGGAGCAAGAGATTCCGAAGGATGCAAACGGGAAACAAACGCAAGGCTCTGTACAGGCA
GCACCTGGCTGGATAGAACTGAAAGCCCCGAATTTGCATGAAGCACTCCATCAGACAAAACGCAAGGATA
TATCCTTGCACTCAGTCCTCCACTCTCAGACCGGCCCTGTCAATCAGATGAGCTCCAAACAGTCCACTGG
CAATGTCAACATGCCAGGAGGATTCCAAAGGCTACCTTACCTCCAGAAAACAGCCCAGCCAGAGCAGAAG
GCACAAATGTACCAAGTGCAAGTGAACCAAGGACCGTCTCCAGGTATGGGGGACCAACATCTTCAGTTCC
AGAAAGCTTTATACCAGGAGTGCATCCCCAGGACAGATCCGTCATCTGAGGCTCACCCGCAAGCACCGAG
CGTTCCTCAGTATCATTTCCAGCAAAGAGTAAATCCCTCCAGTGATAAGCATTTGAGTCAACAGGCCACA
GAGACTCAACGGTTATCAGGCTTTTTACAACATACTCCTCAGACGCAGGCATCACAAACACCAGCATCCC
AGAACTCAAATTTCCCTCAAATCTGCCAGCAGCAGCAGCAGCAGCAGCAGCAGTTACAGAGGAAGAATAA
AGAGCAAATGCCTCAGACTTTCTCTCATCTCCAAGGTAGCAATGATAAGCAAAGAGAAGGCTCGTGCTTT
GGCCAGATTAAAGTGGAAGAAAGCTTTTGTGTCGGAAATCAGTACTCCAAATCAAGTAATTTCCAAACTC
ACAATAATACCCAAGGGGGGTTGGAGCAAGTACAAAATATAAATAAAAATTTTCCTTATTCGAAGATCTT
AACACCAAATTCGAGCAACTTACAGATTCTCCCTTCAAATGACACACACCCGGCTTGTGAGCGGGAACAA
GCTCTACATCCCGTAGGAAGTAAGACCTCAAACCTGCAGAACATGCAGTATTTCCCGAATAATGTGACCC
CAAATCAGGACGTTCACCGGTGCTTTCAGGAACAAGCGCAGAAGCCTCAGCAAGCTTCGTCTCTACAGGG
GCTTAAGGACAGAAGCCAGGGTGAGTCTCCAGCCCCACCAGCTGAGGCAGCTCAACAGAGGTATTTGGTG
CATAATGAAGCAAAGGCACTCCCTGTGCCTGAGCAAGGAGGAAGTCAGACACAGACCCCTCCTCAGAAGG
ACACTCAGAAGCACGCTGCCTTAAGGTGGCTTCTCTTACAGAAGCAAGAACAGCAGCAAACACAGCAATC
CCAGCCTGGTCATAACCAGATGCTTAGGCCAATCAAGACTGAGCCTGTATCCAAACCTTCTTCCTATAGA
TACCCCTTGTCACCGCCACAAGAAAATATGTCCAGCAGGATAAAGCAAGAGATCTCCTCTCCAAGCCGTG
ACAATGGGCAGCCAAAGAGCATCATTGAGACCATGGAACAGCACCTGAAGCAGTTTCAGCTCAAGTCACT
CTGTGACTATAAGGCTCTGACTCTCAAGTCACAGAAACACGTGAAAGTGCCAACAGATATCCAGGCTGCA
GAATCGGAGAACCACGCCCGAGCTGCAGAGCCTCAAGCAACCAAAAGCACAGATTGTTCTGTTCTCGACG
ATGTTTCAGAATCAGATACTCCTGGTGAACAAAGTCAGAATGGCAAATGTGAAGGATGCAATCCAGACAA
AGATGAAGCTCCTTATTATACCCATCTAGGAGCTGGTCCTGATGTGGCAGCTATTAGAACACTCATGGAA
GAAAGGTATGGAGAGAAGGGTAAAGCTATTAGGATTGAAAAAGTCATATATACTGGTAAAGAAGGCAAGA
GCTCTCAGGGATGTCCTATTGCTAAATGGGTATATCGGAGATCGAGTGAGGAGGAGAAACTACTGTGTTT
GGTACGAGTGCGACCTAACCACACATGTGAGACGGCGGTGATGGTAATTGCCATCATGTTGTGGGACGGA
ATCCCAAAGCTACTCGCATCAGAACTCTACTCAGAACTTACAGATATCTTGGGCAAGTGTGGCATATGCA
CCAACCGTCGCTGTTCTCAGAATGAAACGAAGAAAAAGCAATCACCACCCAGAAACTGTTGTTGTCAGGG
TGAGAATCCAGAGACCTGTGGTGCCTCCTTTTCTTTTGGTTGTTCTTGGAGCATGTACTATAATGGATGT
AAGTTTGCCAGAAGCAAGAAACCAAGGAAATTTAGGCTACATGGAGCTGAGCCAAAAGAGGAAGAGAGAC
TAGGTTCTCATTTGCAAAACCTGGCTACTGTCATTGCTCCAATATACAAGAAGCTTGCACCCGATGCATA
CAATAATCAGGTTGAATTTGAACACCAAGCCCCAGACTGCTGTTTGGGTCTGAAGGAAGGCCGGCCATTC
TCAGGAGTCACTGCATGTTTGGACTTCTCTGCTCATTCCCACAGAGACCAGCAGAACATGCCAAATGGCA
GTACAGTGGTGGTCACCCTCAATAGAGAAGACAATCGAGAAGTCGGAGCTAAGCCTGAGGATGAGCAGTT
CCACGTGCTGCCTATGTACATCATCGCCCCTGAGGATGAGTTTGGGAGTACGGAAGGCCAGGAGAAGAAG
ATACGGATGGGGTCCATTGAGGTTCTGCAGTCATTTCGGAGGAGAAGGGTCATAAGGATAGGAGAGCTGC
CCAAGAGTTGCAAGAAGAAAGCGGAGCCCAAGAAAGCCAAGACCAAGAAAGCAGCTCGAAAGCATTCCTC
TCTGGAGAACTGCTCCAGTAGGACTGAGAAGGGAAAGTCTTCCTCACATACAAAGCTGATGGAAAATGCA
AGCCATATGAAACAAATGACAGCACAACCGCAGCTTTCGGGCCCGGTCATCCGGCAGCCACCAACACTCC
AGAGGCACCTTCAGCAAGGGCAGAGGCCACAGCAGCCGCAGCCACCTCAGCCGCAGCCGCAGACGACACC
TCAGCCACAGCCACAGCCACAGCATATCATGCCCGGTAACTCTCAGTCTGTTGGTTCTCATTGTTCTGGA
TCCACCAGTGTCTACACGAGACAGCCTACTCCTCACAGTCCTTATCCCAGCTCAGCACACACCTCAGATA
TTTATGGAGATACCAACCATGTGAACTTTTACCCCACTTCATCTCATGCCTCGGGTTCATATTTGAATCC
TTCTAATTACATGAACCCCTACCTTGGGCTTTTGAATCAGAATAACCAATATGCACCTTTTCCATACAAT
GGGAGTGTGCCAGTGGACAATGGTTCCCCTTTCTTAGGTTCTTATTCCCCCCAGGCTCAGTCCAGGGATC
TACATAGATATCCAAACCAGGACCATCTCACCAATCAGAACTTACCACCCATCCACACCCTTCACCAACA
GACGTTTGGGGACAGTCCCTCTAAGTACTTAAGTTATGGAAACCAAAATATGCAGAGAGATGCCTTCACT
ACTAACTCCACCCTAAAACCAAATGTACACCACCTAGCAACGTTTTCTCCTTACCCCACCCCCAAGATGG
ATAGTCATTTCATGGGAGCTGCCTCCAGATCACCATACAGCCACCCACACACTGACTACAAAACCAGTGA
GCATCATCTACCCTCTCACACGGTCTACAGCTACACGGCAGCAGCTTCGGGGAGCAGTTCCAGCCACGCC
TTCCACAACAAGGAGAATGACAACATAGCCAATGGGCTCTCAAGAGTGCTTCCAGGGTTTAATCATGATA
GAACTGCTTCTGCCCAAGAACTATTATACAGTCTGACTGGCAGCAGTCAGGAGAAGCAGCCTGAGGTGTC
AGGCCAGGATGCAGCTGCTGTGCAGGAAATTGAGTATTGGTCAGATAGTGAGCACAACTTTCAGGATCCT
TGCATTGGAGGGGTGGCTATAGCCCCAACTCATGGGTCAATTCTTATTGAGTGTGCAAAGTGTGAGGTTC
ATGCCACAACCAAAGTAAACGATCCCGACCGGAATCACCCCACCAGGATCTCACTTGTACTGTATAGGCA
TAAGAATTTGTTTCTACCAAAACATTGTTTGGCTCTCTGGGAAGCCAAAATGGCTGAAAAGGCCCGGAAA
GAGGAAGAGTGCGGAAAGAATGGATCAGACCACGTGTCTCAGAAAAATCATGGCAAACAGGAAAAGCGTG
AGCCCACAGGGCCACAGGAACCCAGTTACCTGCGTTTCATCCAGTCTCTTGCTGAGAACACAGGGTCTGT
GACTACGGATTCTACCGTGACTACATCACCATATGCTTTCACTCAGGTCACAGGGCCTTACAACACATTT
GTATGAAAGGGCGAATTCTGCAGATATCCATCACACTGGCGGCCGCTCGAGCATGCATCTAGAGGGCCCT
ATTCTATAGTGTCACCTAAATGCTAGAGCTCGCTGATCAGCCTCGACTGTGCCTTCTAGTTGCCAGCCAT
CTGTTGTTTGCCCCTCCCCCGTGCCTTCCTTGACCCTGGAAGGTGCCACTCCCACTGTCCTTTCCTAATA
AAATGAGGAAATTGCATCGCATTGTCTGAGTAGGTGTCATTCTATTCTGGGGGGTGGGGTGGGGCAGGAC
AGCAAGGGGGAGGATTGGGAAGACAATAGCAGGCATGCTGGGGATGCGGTGGGCTCTATGGCTTCTGAGG
CGGAAAGAACCAGCTGGGGCTCTAGGGGGTATCCCC
[124 nt withheld, positions 11517-11640]
C
[91 nt withheld, positions 11642-11732]
A
[49 nt withheld, positions 11734-11782]
CCTTTGACGTTGGAGTCCACGTTCTTT
[37 nt withheld, positions 11810-11846]
ACCCTATCTCGGTCTATTCTTTTGATTTATAAGGG
Features (pLannotate 1.2.2; 22 found; start..end, strand, type, name):
     78..407     +  promoter       SV40 promoter: SV40 enhancer and early promoter
    474..1265    +  CDS            neo: KKA2_KLEPN - Also known as kan, nptII. Experimental evidence at protein level: Swiss-Prot protein existence level 1. Resistance to kanamycin, neomycin, paromomycin, ribostamycin, butirosin and gentamicin B. From Klebsiella pneumoniae.
   1289..1447    +  CDS            ble (fragment): BLE_KLEPN - Experimental evidence at protein level: Swiss-Prot protein existence level 1. Binding protein with a strong affinity to the bleomycin family of antibiotics. Binds to CL990; an antimitotic-antibiotic compound. From Klebsiella pneumoniae.
   1442..1563    +  polyA_signal   SV40 poly(A) signal: SV40 polyadenylation signal
   1634..1656    -  protein_bind   lac operator (fragment): The lac repressor binds to the lac operator to inhibit transcription in E. coli. This inhibition can be relieved by adding lactose or isopropyl-β-D-thiogalactopyranoside (IPTG). lac repressor encoded by lacI
   1660..1690    -  promoter       lac promoter: promoter for the E. coli lac operon
   1705..1726    -  protein_bind   CAP binding site: CAP binding activates transcription in the presence of cAMP. E. coli catabolite activator protein
   1739..1831    -  CDS            lacI (fragment): lac repressor; lacI; The lac repressor binds to the lac operator to inhibit transcription in E. coli. This inhibition can be relieved by adding lactose or isopropyl-β-D-thiogalactopyranoside (IPTG).
   2014..2602    -  rep_origin     ori: high-copy-number ColE1/pMB1/pBR322/pUC origin of replication
   2773..3633    -  CDS            AmpR: β-lactamase; bla; confers resistance to ampicillin, carbenicillin, and related antibiotics
   3634..3738    -  promoter       AmpR promoter: bla
   3797..3849    -  misc_feature   bom (fragment): basis of mobility region from pBR322
   4004..4383    +  enhancer       CMV enhancer: human cytomegalovirus immediate early enhancer
   4384..4587    +  promoter       CMV promoter: human cytomegalovirus (CMV) immediate early promoter
   4583..4616    +  LTR            5' LTR (truncated) (fragment): truncated 5' long terminal repeat (LTR) from HIV-1
   4632..4650    +  promoter       T7 promoter: promoter for bacteriophage T7 RNA polymerase
   4687..5259    +  intron         β-globin intron: intron from rabbit β-globin gene
   5371..11133   +  CDS            Tet2: TET2_MOUSE - Also known as Kiaa1546. Experimental evidence at protein level: Swiss-Prot protein existence level 1. Dioxygenase that catalyzes the conversion of the modified genomic base 5-methylcytosine (5mC) into 5-hydroxymethylcytosine (5hmC) and plays a key role in active DNA demethylation. Has a preference for 5-hydroxymethylcytosine in CpG motifs. Also mediates subsequent conversion of 5hmC into 5-formylcytosine (5fC), and conversion of 5fC to 5-carboxylcytosine (5caC). Conversion of 5mC into 5hmC, 5fC and 5caC probably constitutes the first step in cytosine demethylation. Methylation at
  11203..11221   -  promoter       SP6 promoter: promoter for bacteriophage SP6 RNA polymerase
  11247..11471   +  polyA_signal   bGH poly(A) signal: bovine growth hormone polyadenylation signal
  11475..11496   +  promoter       SV40 promoter (fragment): SV40 enhancer and early promoter
  11517..64      +  rep_origin     f1 ori (across the origin) (sequence partly withheld): f1 bacteriophage origin of replication; arrow indicates direction of (+) strand synthesis
