[The description below was written by a language model from this plasmid's Addgene catalogue record and pLannotate feature annotations shown in this document.]
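Description:
pcDNA3-FLAG-mTET2 is a mammalian expression plasmid of about 11.9 kb, built on a pcDNA3-type backbone (the record lists pcDNA3.1), that drives expression of wild-type mouse TET2 carrying an N-terminal FLAG tag. It is propagated in E. coli through a high-copy ColE1/pUC-type origin and selected with ampicillin via the β-lactamase gene. An f1 origin is also present, which in principle allows single-stranded DNA production. For selection in mammalian cells, a separate cassette places the neomycin/kanamycin phosphotransferase gene under the SV40 enhancer/early promoter with an SV40 polyadenylation signal, permitting G418 selection of stable transfectants. A short bleomycin-resistance fragment and remnants of lac regulatory sequence are annotated but appear to be backbone vestiges.

The expression unit consists of the human CMV immediate-early enhancer and promoter, followed by a T7 promoter, a rabbit β-globin intron that is generally included to improve mRNA processing and expression, the roughly 5.8 kb Tet2 coding sequence, and the bovine growth hormone polyadenylation signal. An SP6 promoter lies in reverse orientation downstream of the insert. The FLAG tag is stated in the catalogue fields but is not separately annotated in the feature table. A brief hit to an HIV-1 LTR fragment just after the CMV promoter is probably an annotation artefact.

TET2 is a dioxygenase that oxidises 5-methylcytosine to 5-hydroxymethylcytosine and further oxidised forms, an early step in active DNA demethylation. The construct is suited to transient or stable overexpression of tagged TET2 for detection, immunoprecipitation and functional studies, and the associated publication concerns its monoubiquitylation and chromatin binding.
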