Addgene plasmid #89735: pcDNA3-FLAG-mTET2
Purpose: Expresses wildtype mouse TET2 in mammalian cells
Depositing lab: Yue Xiong. Depositing organization: University of North Carolina at Chapel Hill. Publication: CRL4(VprBP) E3 Ligase Promotes Monoubiquitylation and Chromatin Binding of TET Dioxygenases. Nakagawa T, Lv L, Nakagawa M, Yu Y, Yu C, D'Alessio AC, Nakayama K, Fan HY, Chen X, Xiong Y. Mol Cell. 2015 Jan 22;57(2):247-60. doi: 10.1016/j.molcel.2014.12.002. Epub 2014 Dec 31. PubMed 25557551.
Backbone
  Vector backbone: pcDNA3.1
  Vector type: Mammalian Expression
Growth in bacteria
  Bacterial resistance: Ampicillin, 100 μg/mL
  Growth temperature: 37°C
  Growth strain: DH5alpha
  Copy number: Unknown
Gene/Insert
  Gene/Insert name: TET2 (alt names: Tet Methylcytosine Dioxygenase 2; KIAA1546; Methylcytosine Dioxygenase TET2)
  Species: M. musculus (mouse)
  GenBank ID: NM_001040400.2 NM_001346736.1
  Entrez Gene: Tet2 (a.k.a. Ayu17-449, E130014J05Rik, mKIAA1546)
  Tag / fusion protein: Flag (N terminal on insert)
Terms and licenses: Academic/Nonprofit Terms; Industry Terms: Not Available to Industry
How to cite: pcDNA3-FLAG-mTET2 was a gift from Yue Xiong (Addgene plasmid # 89735 ; http://n2t.net/addgene:89735 ; RRID:Addgene_89735)
